Addgene plasmid #244522: R919-X59-566
Purpose: Bacterial protein expression of His6-MBP-tev-Hs.HRAS(1-169) G12R
Depositing lab: Dominic Esposito. Depositing organization: Frederick National Laboratory.
Backbone
  Vector backbone: pDest-566
  Backbone size w/o insert (bp): 6800
  Vector type: Bacterial Expression
Growth in bacteria
  Bacterial resistance: Ampicillin, 100 μg/mL
  Growth temperature: 37°C
  Growth strain: DH5alpha
  Copy number: High Copy
Gene/Insert
  Gene/Insert name: His6-MBP-tev-Hs.HRAS(1-169) G12R
  Species: H. sapiens (human)
  Entrez Gene: HRAS (a.k.a. C-BAS/HAS, C-H-RAS, C-HA-RAS1, CTLO, H-RASIDX, HAMSV, HRAS1, RASH1, p21ras)
  Tag / fusion protein: His6-MBP (N terminal on insert)
  Cloning method: Gateway Cloning
Terms and licenses: Academic/Nonprofit Terms; Industry Terms: Not Available to Industry
How to cite: R919-X59-566 was a gift from Dominic Esposito (Addgene plasmid # 244522 ; http://n2t.net/addgene:244522 ; RRID:Addgene_244522)
