[The description below was written by a language model from this plasmid's Addgene catalogue record and pLannotate feature annotations shown in this document.]
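Description:
R919-X59-566 is a bacterial expression plasmid built on the pDest-566 Gateway destination backbone, designed to produce a truncated, mutant form of human HRAS in E. coli as a cleavable fusion protein. The sequenced construct is about 7.3 kb. It is maintained through a ColE1/pMB1-type origin and selected with ampicillin via the β-lactamase gene. The catalogue lists it as high copy, although the feature table also detects the rop gene and the pBR322 bom region, which are typical of pET-style backbones and usually moderate copy number. An f1 origin is present as well, and short tetracycline-resistance fragments appear to be non-functional backbone remnants.

Expression is driven by a T7 promoter followed by a lac operator and the phage T7 gene 10 ribosome binding site, with a plasmid-borne lacI gene supplying repressor. Transcription therefore depends on a host that provides T7 RNA polymerase and is inducible with IPTG. The open reading frame begins with a His6 tag and a signal-sequence-free maltose binding protein, which stays in the cytosol and generally aids solubility. These are followed by the attB1 scar left by Gateway recombination, a TEV protease recognition site, and HRAS residues 1–169 carrying the G12R substitution. G12 is a well-known oncogenic hotspot in RAS proteins. The insert ends before attB2, and rrnB T1/T2 and T7 terminators lie downstream. A further His-tag-like sequence annotated after attB2 is not described in the catalogue as part of the product. The arrangement supports affinity purification through His6 or MBP, followed by TEV cleavage to release the HRAS G-domain, for example for biochemical or structural work.
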