Features (pLannotate 1.2.2; 27 found; start..end, strand, type, name):
      2..20      +  promoter       T7 promoter: promoter for bacteriophage T7 RNA polymerase
     21..45      +  protein_bind   lac operator: The lac repressor binds to the lac operator to inhibit transcription in E. coli. This inhibition can be relieved by adding lactose or isopropyl-β-D-thiogalactopyranoside (IPTG). lac repressor encoded by lacI
     60..82      +  RBS            RBS: efficient ribosome binding site from bacteriophage T7 gene 10 (Olins and Rangwala, 1989)
     99..116     +  CDS            7xHis (fragment): 6xHis affinity tag
    120..1217    +  CDS            MBP: maltose binding protein from E. coli; malE (mutated); This version of the gene does not encode a signal sequence, so MBP will remain in the cytosol.
   1237..1254    +  protein_bind   attB1 (fragment): mutant version of attB; core recombination site for the Gateway® BP reaction BP Clonase™
   1260..1276    +  CDS            TEV site (fragment): tobacco etch virus (TEV) protease recognition and cleavage site
   1281..1787    +  CDS            H-Ras (fragment): human small GTPase proto-oncoprotein
   1795..1812    -  protein_bind   attB2 (fragment): mutant version of attB; core recombination site for the Gateway® BP reaction BP Clonase™
   1912..1929    +  CDS            9xHis (fragment): 9xHis affinity tag
   1976..2091    +  ncRNA          5S rRNA: Accession: RF00001 - 5S ribosomal RNA
   2095..2181    +  terminator     rrnB T1 terminator: Escherichia coli rrnB; transcription terminator T1 from the E. coli rrnB gene
   2273..2300    +  terminator     rrnB T2 terminator: transcription terminator T2 from the E. coli rrnB gene
   2319..2358    +  promoter       AmpR promoter (fragment): bla
   2368..2415    +  terminator     T7 terminator: transcription terminator for bacteriophage T7 RNA polymerase
   2452..2907    +  rep_origin     f1 ori (sequence partly withheld): f1 bacteriophage origin of replication; arrow indicates direction of (+) strand synthesis
   3022..3882    -  CDS            AmpR: β-lactamase; bla; confers resistance to ampicillin, carbenicillin, and related antibiotics
   3883..3975    -  promoter       AmpR promoter: bla
   4056..4644    +  rep_origin     ori: high-copy-number ColE1/pMB1/pBR322/pUC origin of replication
   4830..4969    -  misc_feature   bom: basis of mobility region from pBR322
   5071..5262    -  CDS            rop: Rop protein, which maintains plasmids at low copy number; rop
   5279..5659    +  CDS            YPB1_ECOLX: Protein predicted: Swiss-Prot protein existence level 4. From Escherichia coli.
   5721..5785    -  CDS            TcR (fragment): tetracycline efflux protein; tet; confers resistance to tetracycline
   5800..5821    -  protein_bind   CAP binding site: CAP binding activates transcription in the presence of cAMP. E. coli catabolite activator protein
   5834..6916    -  CDS            lacI: lac repressor; lacI; The lac repressor binds to the lac operator to inhibit transcription in E. coli. This inhibition can be relieved by adding lactose or isopropyl-β-D-thiogalactopyranoside (IPTG).
   6917..6994    -  promoter       lacI promoter: lacI
   7002..7281    -  CDS            TcR (fragment): tetracycline efflux protein; tet; confers resistance to tetracycline
>Addgene plasmid #244522 | R919-X59-566 | addgene full sequence | sequence record 488788 | Addgene NGS Result
TTAATACGACTCACTATAGGGGAATTGTGAGCGGATAACAATTCCCCTCTAGAAATAATTTTGTTTAACT
TTAAGAAGGAGATATACATATGAGATCCCATCACCATCACCATCACGGCAAAATCGAAGAAGGTAAACTG
GTAATCTGGATTAACGGCGATAAAGGCTATAACGGTCTCGCTGAAGTCGGTAAGAAATTCGAGAAAGATA
CCGGAATTAAAGTCACCGTTGAGCATCCGGATAAACTGGAAGAGAAATTCCCACAGGTTGCGGCAACTGG
CGATGGCCCTGACATTATCTTCTGGGCACACGACCGCTTTGGTGGCTACGCTCAATCTGGCCTGTTGGCT
GAAATCACCCCGGACAAAGCGTTCCAGGACAAGCTGTATCCGTTTACCTGGGATGCCGTACGTTACAACG
GCAAGCTGATTGCTTACCCGATCGCTGTTGAAGCGTTATCGCTGATTTATAACAAAGATCTGCTGCCGAA
CCCGCCAAAAACCTGGGAAGAGATCCCGGCGCTGGATAAAGAACTGAAAGCGAAAGGTAAGAGCGCGCTG
ATGTTCAACCTGCAAGAACCGTACTTCACCTGGCCGCTGATTGCTGCTGACGGGGGTTATGCGTTCAAGT
ATGAAAACGGCAAGTACGACATTAAAGACGTGGGCGTGGATAACGCTGGCGCGAAAGCGGGTCTGACCTT
CCTGGTTGACCTGATTAAAAACAAACACATGAATGCAGACACCGATTACTCCATCGCAGAAGCTGCCTTT
AATAAAGGCGAAACAGCGATGACCATCAACGGCCCGTGGGCATGGTCCAACATCGACACCAGCAAAGTGA
ATTATGGTGTAACGGTACTGCCGACCTTCAAGGGTCAACCATCCAAACCGTTCGTTGGCGTGCTGAGCGC
AGGTATTAACGCCGCCAGTCCGAACAAAGAGCTGGCAAAAGAGTTCCTCGAAAACTATCTGCTGACTGAT
GAAGGTCTGGAAGCGGTTAATAAAGACAAACCGCTGGGTGCCGTAGCGCTGAAGTCTTACGAGGAAGAGT
TGGCGAAAGATCCACGTATTGCCGCCACCATGGAAAACGCCCAGAAAGGTGAAATCATGCCGAACATCCC
GCAGATGTCCGCTTTCTGGTATGCCGTGCGTACTGCGGTGATCAACGCCGCCAGCGGTCGTCAGACTGTC
GATGAAGCCCTGAAAGACGCGCAGACTAATTCGGGATCTGATATCACAAGTTTGTACAAAAAAGTTGGCG
AAAACCTGTACTTCCAAGGCATGACGGAATATAAGCTGGTGGTGGTGGGCGCCCGGGGTGTGGGCAAGAG
TGCGCTGACCATCCAGCTGATCCAGAACCATTTTGTGGACGAATACGACCCCACTATAGAGGATTCCTAC
CGGAAGCAGGTGGTCATTGATGGGGAGACGTGCCTGTTGGACATCCTGGATACCGCCGGCCAGGAGGAGT
ACAGCGCCATGCGGGACCAGTACATGCGCACCGGGGAGGGCTTCCTGTGTGTGTTTGCCATCAACAACAC
CAAGTCTTTTGAGGACATCCACCAGTACAGGGAGCAGATCAAACGGGTGAAGGACTCGGATGACGTGCCC
ATGGTGCTGGTGGGGAACAAGTGTGACCTGGCTGCACGCACTGTGGAATCTCGGCAGGCTCAGGACCTCG
CCCGAAGCTACGGCATCCCCTACATCGAGACCTCGGCCAAGACCCGGCAGGGAGTGGAGGATGCCTTCTA
CACGTTGGTGCGTGAGATCCGGCAGCACAAGCTGCGGTAATCAACTTTCTTGTACAAAGTGGTGATATCG
CTAGCTAGATAGCTAGAAGCTTGCGGCCGCACAGCTGTATACACGTGCAAGCCAGCCAGAACTCGCTCCT
GAAGACCCAGAGGATCTCGAGCACCACCACCACCACCACTAATGTTAATTAAGTTGGGCGTTCCTAGGCT
GATAAAACAGAATTTGCCTGGCGGCAGTAGCGCGGTGGTCCCACCTGACCCCATGCCGAACTCAGAAGTG
AAACGCCGTAGCGCCGATGGTAGTGTGGGGTCTCCCCATGCGAGAGTAGGGAACTGCCAGGCATCAAATA
AAACGAAAGGCTCAGTCGAAAGACTGGGCCTTTCGTTTTATCTGTTGTTTGTCGGTGAACGCTCTCCTGA
GTAGGACAAATCCGCCGGGAGCGGATTTGAACGTTGCGAAGCAACGGCCCGGAGGGTGGCGGGCAGGACG
CCCGCCATAAACTGCCAGGCATCAAATTAAGCAGAAGGCCATCCTGACGGATGGCCTTTTTGCGTTTCTA
CAAACTCTTTTGTTTATTTTTCTAAATACATTCAAATATGTATCCGCTGAGCAATAACTAGCATAACCCC
TTGGGGCCTCTAAACGGGTCTTGAGGGGTTTTTTGCTGAAAGGAGGAACTATATCCGGATTGGCGAATGG
G
[124 nt withheld, positions 2452-2575]
C
[91 nt withheld, positions 2577-2667]
A
[49 nt withheld, positions 2669-2717]
CCTTTGACGTTGGAGTCCACGTTCTTT
[37 nt withheld, positions 2745-2781]
ACCCTATCTCGGTCTATTCTTTTGATTTATAAGGGATTTTGCCGATTTCGGCCTATTGGTTAAAAAATGA
GCTGATTTAACAAAAATTTAACGCGAATTTTAACAAAATATTAACGTTTACAATTTCTGGCGGCACGATG
GCATGAGATTATCAAAAAGGATCTTCACCTAGATCCTTTTAAATTAAAAATGAAGTTTTAAATCAATCTA
AAGTATATATGAGTAAACTTGGTCTGACAGTTACCAATGCTTAATCAGTGAGGCACCTATCTCAGCGATC
TGTCTATTTCGTTCATCCATAGTTGCCTGACTCCCCGTCGTGTAGATAACTACGATACGGGAGGGCTTAC
CATCTGGCCCCAGTGCTGCAATGATACCGCGAGACCCACGCTCACCGGCTCCAGATTTATCAGCAATAAA
CCAGCCAGCCGGAAGGGCCGAGCGCAGAAGTGGTCCTGCAACTTTATCCGCCTCCATCCAGTCTATTAAT
TGTTGCCGGGAAGCTAGAGTAAGTAGTTCGCCAGTTAATAGTTTGCGCAACGTTGTTGCCATTGCTACAG
GCATCGTGGTGTCACGCTCGTCGTTTGGTATGGCTTCATTCAGCTCCGGTTCCCAACGATCAAGGCGAGT
TACATGATCCCCCATGTTGTGCAAAAAAGCGGTTAGCTCCTTCGGTCCTCCGATCGTTGTCAGAAGTAAG
TTGGCCGCAGTGTTATCACTCATGGTTATGGCAGCACTGCATAATTCTCTTACTGTCATGCCATCCGTAA
GATGCTTTTCTGTGACTGGTGAGTACTCAACCAAGTCATTCTGAGAATAGTGTATGCGGCGACCGAGTTG
CTCTTGCCCGGCGTCAATACGGGATAATACCGCGCCACATAGCAGAACTTTAAAAGTGCTCATCATTGGA
AAACGTTCTTCGGGGCGAAAACTCTCAAGGATCTTACCGCTGTTGAGATCCAGTTCGATGTAACCCACTC
GTGCACCCAACTGATCTTCAGCATCTTTTACTTTCACCAGCGTTTCTGGGTGAGCAAAAACAGGAAGGCA
AAATGCCGCAAAAAAGGGAATAAGGGCGACACGGAAATGTTGAATACTCATACTCTTCCTTTTTCAATCA
TGATTGAAGCATTTATCAGGGTTATTGTCTCATGAGCGGATACATATTTGAATGTATTTAGAAAAATAAA
CAAATAGGTCATGACCAAAATCCCTTAACGTGAGTTTTCGTTCCACTGAGCGTCAGACCCCGTAGAAAAG
ATCAAAGGATCTTCTTGAGATCCTTTTTTTCTGCGCGTAATCTGCTGCTTGCAAACAAAAAAACCACCGC
TACCAGCGGTGGTTTGTTTGCCGGATCAAGAGCTACCAACTCTTTTTCCGAAGGTAACTGGCTTCAGCAG
AGCGCAGATACCAAATACTGTCCTTCTAGTGTAGCCGTAGTTAGGCCACCACTTCAAGAACTCTGTAGCA
CCGCCTACATACCTCGCTCTGCTAATCCTGTTACCAGTGGCTGCTGCCAGTGGCGATAAGTCGTGTCTTA
CCGGGTTGGACTCAAGACGATAGTTACCGGATAAGGCGCAGCGGTCGGGCTGAACGGGGGGTTCGTGCAC
ACAGCCCAGCTTGGAGCGAACGACCTACACCGAACTGAGATACCTACAGCGTGAGCTATGAGAAAGCGCC
ACGCTTCCCGAAGGGAGAAAGGCGGACAGGTATCCGGTAAGCGGCAGGGTCGGAACAGGAGAGCGCACGA
GGGAGCTTCCAGGGGGAAACGCCTGGTATCTTTATAGTCCTGTCGGGTTTCGCCACCTCTGACTTGAGCG
TCGATTTTTGTGATGCTCGTCAGGGGGGCGGAGCCTATGGAAAAACGCCAGCAACGCGGCCTTTTTACGG
TTCCTGGCCTTTTGCTGGCCTTTTGCTCACATGTTCTTTCCTGCGTTATCCCCTGATTCTGTGGATAACC
GTATTACCGCCTTTGAGTGAGCTGATACCGCTCGCCGCAGCCGAACGACCGAGCGCAGCGAGTCAGTGAG
CGAGGAAGCGGAAGAGCGCCTGATGCGGTATTTTCTCCTTACGCATCTGTGCGGTATTTCACACCGCAAT
GGTGCACTCTCAGTACAATCTGCTCTGATGCCGCATAGTTAAGCCAGTATACACTCCGCTATCGCTACGT
GACTGGGTCATGGCTGCGCCCCGACACCCGCCAACACCCGCTGACGCGCCCTGACGGGCTTGTCTGCTCC
CGGCATCCGCTTACAGACAAGCTGTGACCGTCTCCGGGAGCTGCATGTGTCAGAGGTTTTCACCGTCATC
ACCGAAACGCGCGAGGCAGCTGCGGTAAAGCTCATCAGCGTGGTCGTGAAGCGATTCACAGATGTCTGCC
TGTTCATCCGCGTCCAGCTCGTTGAGTTTCTCCAGAAGCGTTAATGTCTGGCTTCTGATAAAGCGGGCCA
TGTTAAGGGCGGTTTTTTCCTGTTTGGTCACTGATGCCTCCGTGTAAGGGGGATTTCTGTTCATGGGGGT
AATGATACCGATGAAACGAGAGAGGATGCTCACGATACGGGTTACTGATGATGAACATGCCCGGTTACTG
GAACGTTGTGAGGGTAAACAACTGGCGGTATGGATGCGGCGGGACCAGAGAAAAATCACTCAGGGTCAAT
GCCAGCGCTTCGTTAATACAGATGTAGGTGTTCCACAGGGTAGCCAGCAGCATCCTGCGATGCAGATCCG
GAACATAATGGTGCAGGGCGCTGACTTCCGCGTTTCCAGACTTTACGAAACACGGAAACCGAAGACCATT
CATGTTGTTGCTCAGGTCGCAGACGTTTTGCAGCAGCAGTCGCTTCACGTTCGCTCGCGTATCGGTGATT
CATTCTGCTAACCAGTAAGGCAACCCCGCCAGCCTAGCCGGGTCCTCAACGACAGGAGCACGATCATGCT
AGTCATGCCCCGCGCCCACCGGAAGGAGCTGACTGGGTTGAAGGCTCTCAAGGGCATCGGTCGAGATCCC
GGTGCCTAATGAGTGAGCTAACTTACATTAATTGCGTTGCGCTCACTGCCCGCTTTCCAGTCGGGAAACC
TGTCGTGCCAGCTGCATTAATGAATCGGCCAACGCGCGGGGAGAGGCGGTTTGCGTATTGGGCGCCAGGG
TGGTTTTTCTTTTCACCAGTGAGACGGGCAACAGCTGATTGCCCTTCACCGCCTGGCCCTGAGAGAGTTG
CAGCAAGCGGTCCACGCTGGTTTGCCCCAGCAGGCGAAAATCCTGTTTGATGGTGGTTAACGGCGGGATA
TAACATGAGCTGTCTTCGGTATCGTCGTATCCCACTACCGAGATGTCCGCACCAACGCGCAGCCCGGACT
CGGTAATGGCGCGCATTGCGCCCAGCGCCATCTGATCGTTGGCAACCAGCATCGCAGTGGGAACGATGCC
CTCATTCAGCATTTGCATGGTTTGTTGAAAACCGGACATGGCACTCCAGTCGCCTTCCCGTTCCGCTATC
GGCTGAATTTGATTGCGAGTGAGATATTTATGCCAGCCAGCCAGACGCAGACGCGCCGAGACAGAACTTA
ATGGGCCCGCTAACAGCGCGATTTGCTGGTGACCCAATGCGACCAGATGCTCCACGCCCAGTCGCGTACC
GTCTTCATGGGAGAAAATAATACTGTTGATGGGTGTCTGGTCAGAGACATCAAGAAATAACGCCGGAACA
TTAGTGCAGGCAGCTTCCACAGCAATGGCATCCTGGTCATCCAGCGGATAGTTAATGATCAGCCCACTGA
CGCGTTGCGCGAGAAGATTGTGCACCGCCGCTTTACAGGCTTCGACGCCGCTTCGTTCTACCATCGACAC
CACCACGCTGGCACCCAGTTGATCGGCGCGAGATTTAATCGCCGCGACAATTTGCGACGGCGCGTGCAGG
GCCAGACTGGAGGTGGCAACGCCAATCAGCAACGACTGTTTGCCCGCCAGTTGTTGTGCCACGCGGTTGG
GAATGTAATTCAGCTCCGCCATCGCCGCTTCCACTTTTTCCCGCGTTTTCGCAGAAACGTGGCTGGCCTG
GTTCACCACGCGGGAAACGGTCTGATAAGAGACACCGGCATACTCTGCGACATCGTATAACGTTACTGGT
TTCACATTCACCACCCTGAATTGACTCTCTTCCGGGCGCTATCATGCCATACCGCGAAAGGTTTTGCGCC
ATTCGATGGTGTCCGGGATCTCGACGCTCTCCCTTATGCGACTCCTGCATTAGGAAGCAGCCCAGTAGTA
GGTTGAGGCCGTTGAGCACCGCCGCCGCAAGGAATGGTGCATGCAAGGAGATGGCGCCCAACAGTCCCCC
GGCCACGGGGCCTGCCACCATACCCACGCCGAAACAAGCGCTCATGAGCCCGAAGTGGCGAGCCCGATCT
TCCCCATCGGTGATGTCGGCGATATAGGCGCCAGCAACCGCACCTGTGGCGCCGGTGATGCCGGCCACGA
TGCGTCCGGCGTAGAGGATCGAGATCGATCTCGATCCCGCGAAA
